>Addgene plasmid #21929 | pGEX-2TK-PTB | addgene full sequence | sequence record 328169 | Addgene NGS Result
TTGACAATTAATCATCGGCTCGTATAATGTGTGGAATTGTGAGCGGATAACAATTTCACACAGGAAACAG
TATTCATGTCCCCTATACTAGGTTATTGGAAAATTAAGGGCCTTGTGCAACCCACTCGACTTCTTTTGGA
ATATCTTGAAGAAAAATATGAAGAGCATTTGTATGAGCGCGATGAAGGTGATAAATGGCGAAACAAAAAG
TTTGAATTGGGTTTGGAGTTTCCCAATCTTCCTTATTATATTGATGGTGATGTTAAATTAACACAGTCTA
TGGCCATCATACGTTATATAGCTGACAAGCACAACATGTTGGGTGGTTGTCCAAAAGAGCGTGCAGAGAT
TTCAATGCTTGAAGGAGCGGTTTTGGATATTAGATACGGTGTTTCGAGAATTGCATATAGTAAAGACTTT
GAAACTCTCAAAGTTGATTTTCTTAGCAAGCTACCTGAAATGCTGAAAATGTTCGAAGATCGTTTATGTC
ATAAAACATATTTAAATGGTGATCATGTAACCCATCCTGACTTCATGTTGTATGACGCTCTTGATGTTGT
TTTATACATGGACCCAATGTGCCTGGATGCGTTCCCAAAATTAGTTTGTTTTAAAAAACGTATTGAAGCT
ATCCCACAAATTGATAAGTACTTGAAATCCAGCAAGTATATAGCATGGCCTTTGCAGGGCTGGCAAGCCA
CGTTTGGTGGTGGCGACCATCCTCCAAAATCGGATCTGGTTCCGCGTGGATCTCGTCGTGCATCTGTTGG
ATCCCCGGGAATTCATATGGACGGCATTGTCCCAGATATAGCCGTTGGTACAAAGCGGGGATCTGACGAG
CTTTTCTCTACTTGTGTCACTAACGGACCGTTAATCATGAGCAGCAACTCGGCTTCTGCAGCAAACGGAA
ATGACAGCAAGAAGTTCAAAGGTGACAGCCGAAGTGCAGGCGTCCCCTCTAGAGTGATCCTCATCCGGAA
GCTCCCCATCGACGTCACGGAGGGGGAAGTCATCTCCCTGGGGCTGCCCTTTGGGAAGGTCACCAACCTC
CTGATGCTGAAGGGGAAAAACCAGGCCTTCATCGAGATGAACACGGAGGAGGCTGCCAACACCATGGTGA
ACTACTACACCTCGGTGACCCCTGTGCTGCGCGGCCAGCCCATCTACATCCAGTTCTCCAACCACAAGGA
GCTGAAGACCGACAGCTCTCCCAACCAGGCGCGGGCCCAGGCGGCCCTGCAGGCGGTGAACTCGGTCCAG
TCGGGGAACCTGGCCTTGGCTGCCTCGGCGGCGGCCGTGGACGCAGGGATGGCGATGGCCGGGCAGAGCC
CCGTGCTCAGGATCATCGTGGAGAACCTCTTCTACCCTGTGACCCTGGATGTGCTGCACCAGATTTTCTC
CAAGTTCGGCACAGTGTTGAAGATCATCACCTTCACCAAGAACAACCAGTTCCAGGCCCTGCTGCAGTAT
GCGGACCCCGTGAGCGCCCAGCACGCCAAGCTGTCGCTGGACGGGCAGAACATCTACAACGCCTGCTGCA
CGCTGCGCATCGACTTTTCCAAGCTCACCAGCCTCAACGTCAAGTACAACAATGACAAGAGCCGTGACTA
CACACGCCCAGACCTGCCTTCCGGGGACAGCCAGCCCTCGCTGGACCAGACCATGGCCGCGGCCTTCGGC
CTTTCCGTTCCGAACGTCCACGGCGCCCTGGCCCCCCTGGCCATCCCCTCGGCGGCGGCGGCAGCTGCGG
CGGCAGGTCGGATCGCCATCCCGGGCCTGGCGGGGGCAGGAAATTCTGTATTGCTGGTCAGCAACCTCAA
CCCAGAGAGAGTCACACCCCAAAGCCTCTTTATTCTTTTCGGCGTCTACGGTGACGTGCAGCGCGTGAAG
ATCCTGTTCAATAAGAAGGAGAACGCCCTAGTGCAGATGGCGGACGGCAACCAGGCCCAGCTGGCCATGA
GCCACCTGAACGGGCACAAGCTGCACGGGAAGCCCATCCGCATCACGCTCTCGAAGCACCAGAACGTGCA
GCTGCCCCGCGAGGGCCAGGAGGACCAGGGCCTGACCAAGGACTACGGCAACTCACCCCTGCACCGCTTC
AAGAAGCCGGGCTCCAAGAACTTCCAGAACATATTCCCGCCCTCGGCCACGCTGCACCTCTCCAACATCC
CGCCCTCAGTCTCCGAGGAGGATCTCAAGGTCCTGTTTTCCAGCAATGGGGGCGTCGTCAAAGGATTCAA
GTTCTTCCAGAAGGACCGCAAGATGGCACTGATCCAGATGGGCTCCGTGGAGGAGGCGGTCCAGGCCCTC
ATTGACCTGCACAACCACGACCTCGGGGAGAACCACCACCTGCGGGTCTCCTTCTCCAAGTCCACCATCT
AGAATTCATCGTGACTGACTGACGATCTGCCTCGCGCGTTTCGGTGATGACGGTGAAAACCTCTGACACA
TGCAGCTCCCGGAGACGGTCACAGCTTGTCTGTAAGCGGATGCCGGGAGCAGACAAGCCCGTCAGGGCGC
GTCAGCGGGTGTTGGCGGGTGTCGGGGCGCAGCCATGACCCAGTCACGTAGCGATAGCGGAGTGTATAAT
TCTTGAAGACGAAAGGGCCTCGTGATACGCCTATTTTTATAGGTTAATGTCATGATAATAATGGTTTCTT
AGACGTCAGGTGGCACTTTTCGGGGAAATGTGCGCGGAACCCCTATTTGTTTATTTTTCTAAATACATTC
AAATATGTATCCGCTCATGAGACAATAACCCTGATAAATGCTTCAATAATATTGAAAAAGGAAGAGTATG
AGTATTCAACATTTCCGTGTCGCCCTTATTCCCTTTTTTGCGGCATTTTGCCTTCCTGTTTTTGCTCACC
CAGAAACGCTGGTGAAAGTAAAAGATGCTGAAGATCAGTTGGGTGCACGAGTGGGTTACATCGAACTGGA
TCTCAACAGCGGTAAGATCCTTGAGAGTTTTCGCCCCGAAGAACGTTTTCCAATGATGAGCACTTTTAAA
GTTCTGCTATGTGGCGCGGTATTATCCCGTGTTGACGCCGGGCAAGAGCAACTCGGTCGCCGCATACACT
ATTCTCAGAATGACTTGGTTGAGTACTCACCAGTCACAGAAAAGCATCTTACGGATGGCATGACAGTAAG
AGAATTATGCAGTGCTGCCATAACCATGAGTGATAACACTGCGGCCAACTTACTTCTGACAACGATCGGA
GGACCGAAGGAGCTAACCGCTTTTTTGCACAACATGGGGGATCATGTAACTCGCCTTGATCGTTGGGAAC
CGGAGCTGAATGAAGCCATACCAAACGACGAGCGTGACACCACGATGCCTGCAGCAATGGCAACAACGTT
GCGCAAACTATTAACTGGCGAACTACTTACTCTAGCTTCCCGGCAACAATTAATAGACTGGATGGAGGCG
GATAAAGTTGCAGGACCACTTCTGCGCTCGGCCCTTCCGGCTGGCTGGTTTATTGCTGATAAATCTGGAG
CCGGTGAGCGTGGGTCTCGCGGTATCATTGCAGCACTGGGGCCAGATGGTAAGCCCTCCCGTATCGTAGT
TATCTACACGACGGGGAGTCAGGCAACTATGGATGAACGAAATAGACAGATCGCTGAGATAGGTGCCTCA
CTGATTAAGCATTGGTAACTGTCAGACCAAGTTTACTCATATATACTTTAGATTGATTTAAAACTTCATT
TTTAATTTAAAAGGATCTAGGTGAAGATCCTTTTTGATAATCTCATGACCAAAATCCCTTAACGTGAGTT
TTCGTTCCACTGAGCGTCAGACCCCGTAGAAAAGATCAAAGGATCTTCTTGAGATCCTTTTTTTCTGCGC
GTAATCTGCTGCTTGCAAACAAAAAAACCACCGCTACCAGCGGTGGTTTGTTTGCCGGATCAAGAGCTAC
CAACTCTTTTTCCGAAGGTAACTGGCTTCAGCAGAGCGCAGATACCAAATACTGTCCTTCTAGTGTAGCC
GTAGTTAGGCCACCACTTCAAGAACTCTGTAGCACCGCCTACATACCTCGCTCTGCTAATCCTGTTACCA
GTGGCTGCTGCCAGTGGCGATAAGTCGTGTCTTACCGGGTTGGACTCAAGACGATAGTTACCGGATAAGG
CGCAGCGGTCGGGCTGAACGGGGGGTTCGTGCACACAGCCCAGCTTGGAGCGAACGACCTACACCGAACT
GAGATACCTACAGCGTGAGCTATGAGAAAGCGCCACGCTTCCCGAAGGGAGAAAGGCGGACAGGTATCCG
GTAAGCGGCAGGGTCGGAACAGGAGAGCGCACGAGGGAGCTTCCAGGGGGAAACGCCTGGTATCTTTATA
GTCCTGTCGGGTTTCGCCACCTCTGACTTGAGCGTCGATTTTTGTGATGCTCGTCAGGGGGGCGGAGCCT
ATGGAAAAACGCCAGCAACGCGGCCTTTTTACGGTTCCTGGCCTTTTGCTGGCCTTTTGCTCACATGTTC
TTTCCTGCGTTATCCCCTGATTCTGTGGATAACCGTATTACCGCCTTTGAGTGAGCTGATACCGCTCGCC
GCAGCCGAACGACCGAGCGCAGCGAGTCAGTGAGCGAGGAAGCGGAAGAGCGCCTGATGCGGTATTTTCT
CCTTACGCATCTGTGCGGTATTTCACACCGCATAAATTCCGACACCATCGAATGGCGCAAAACCTTTCGC
GGTATGGCATGATAGCGCCCGGAAGAGAGTCAATTCAGGGTGGTGAATGTGAAACCAGTAACGTTATACG
ATGTCGCAGAGTATGCCGGTGTCTCTTATCAGACCGTTTCCCGCGTGGTGAACCAGGCCAGCCACGTTTC
TGCGAAAACGCGGGAAAAAGTGGAAGCGGCGATGGCGGAGCTGAATTACATTCCCAACCGCGTGGCACAA
CAACTGGCGGGCAAACAGTCGTTGCTGATTGGCGTTGCCACCTCCAGTCTGGCCCTGCACGCGCCGTCGC
AAATTGTCGCGGCGATTAAATCTCGCGCCGATCAACTGGGTGCCAGCGTGGTGGTGTCGATGGTAGAACG
AAGCGGCGTCGAAGCCTGTAAAGCGGCGGTGCACAATCTTCTCGCGCAACGCGTCAGTGGGCTGATCATT
AACTATCCGCTGGATGACCAGGATGCCATTGCTGTGGAAGCTGCCTGCACTAATGTTCCGGCGTTATTTC
TTGATGTCTCTGACCAGACACCCATCAACAGTATTATTTTCTCCCATGAAGACGGTACGCGACTGGGCGT
GGAGCATCTGGTCGCATTGGGTCACCAGCAAATCGCGCTGTTAGCGGGCCCATTAAGTTCTGTCTCGGCG
CGTCTGCGTCTGGCTGGCTGGCATAAATATCTCACTCGCAATCAAATTCAGCCGATAGCGGAACGGGAAG
GCGACTGGAGTGCCATGTCCGGTTTTCAACAAACCATGCAAATGCTGAATGAGGGCATCGTTCCCACTGC
GATGCTGGTTGCCAACGATCAGATGGCGCTGGGCGCAATGCGCGCCATTACCGAGTCCGGGCTGCGCGTT
GGTGCGGATATCTCGGTAGTGGGATACGACGATACCGAAGACAGCTCATGTTATATCCCGCCGTTAACCA
CCATCAAACAGGATTTTCGCCTGCTGGGGCAAACCAGCGTGGACCGCTTGCTGCAACTCTCTCAGGGCCA
GGCGGTGAAGGGCAATCAGCTGTTGCCCGTCTCACTGGTGAAAAGAAAAACCACCCTGGCGCCCAATACG
CAAACCGCCTCTCCCCGCGCGTTGGCCGATTCATTAATGCAGCTGGCACGACAGGTTTCCCGACTGGAAA
GCGGGCAGTGAGCGCAACGCAATTAATGTAAGTTAGCTCACTCATTAGGCACCCCAGGCTTTACACTTTA
TGCTTCCGGCTCGTATGTTGTGTGGAATTGTGAGCGGATAACAATTTCACACAGGAAACAGCTATGACCA
TGATTACGGATTCACTGGCCGTCGTTTTACAACGTCGTGACTGGGAAAACCCTGGCGTTACCCAACTTAA
TCGCCTTGCAGCACATCCCCCTTTCGCCAGCTGGCGTAATAGCGAAGAGGCCCGCACCGATCGCCCTTCC
CAACAGTTGCGCAGCCTGAATGGCGAATGGCGCTTTGCCTGGTTTCCGGCACCAGAAGCGGTGCCGGAAA
GCTGGCTGGAGTGCGATCTTCCTGAGGCCGATACTGTCGTCGTCCCCTCAAACTGGCAGATGCACGGTTA
CGATGCGCCCATCTACACCAACGTGACCTATCCCATTACGGTCAATCCGCCGTTTGTTCCCACGGAGAAT
CCGACGGGTTGTTACTCGCTCACATTTAATGTTGATGAAAGCTGGCTACAGGAAGGCCAGACGCGAATTA
TTTTTGATGGCGTTGGAATTAGCTTATCGACTGCACGGTGCACCAATGCTTCTGGCGTCAGGCAGCCATC
GGAAGCTGTGGTATGGCTGTGCAGGTCGTAAATCACTGCATAATTCGTGTCGCTCAAGGCGCACTCCCGT
TCTGGATAATGTTTTTTGCGCCGACATCATAACGGTTCTGGCAAATATTCTGAAATGAGCTG
Features (pLannotate 1.2.2; 17 found; start..end, strand, type, name):
      1..29      +  promoter       tac promoter: strong E. coli promoter; hybrid between the trp and lac UV5 promoters
     37..53      +  protein_bind   lac operator: The lac repressor binds to the lac operator to inhibit transcription in E. coli. This inhibition can be relieved by adding lactose or isopropyl-β-D-thiogalactopyranoside (IPTG). lac repressor encoded by lacI
     76..729     +  CDS            GST26_SCHJA: Experimental evidence at protein level: Swiss-Prot protein existence level 1. GST isoenzymes appear to play a central role in the parasite detoxification system. Other functions are also suspected including a role in increasing the solubility of haematin in the parasite gut. From Schistosoma japonicum (Blood fluke).
    787..2379    +  CDS            PTBP1: PTBP1_HUMAN - Also known as PTB. Experimental evidence at protein level: Swiss-Prot protein existence level 1. Plays a role in pre-mRNA splicing and in the regulation of alternative splicing events. Activates exon skipping of its own pre- mRNA during muscle cell differentiation. Binds to the polypyrimidine tract of introns. May promote RNA looping when bound to two separate polypyrimidine tracts in the same pre-mRNA. May promote the binding of U2 snRNP to pre-mRNA. Cooperates with RAVER1 to modulate switching between mutually exclusive exons during maturation of the TPM1 pre- mRNA. Represses t
   2407..2446    +  CDS            rop (fragment): Rop protein, which maintains plasmids at low copy number; rop
   2548..2588    +  misc_feature   bom (fragment): basis of mobility region from pBR322
   2693..2797    +  promoter       AmpR promoter: bla
   2798..3658    +  CDS            AmpR: β-lactamase; bla; confers resistance to ampicillin, carbenicillin, and related antibiotics
   3829..4417    +  rep_origin     ori: high-copy-number ColE1/pMB1/pBR322/pUC origin of replication
   4603..4654    -  misc_feature   bom (fragment): basis of mobility region from pBR322
   4661..4738    +  promoter       lacI promoter: lacI
   4739..5821    +  CDS            lacI: lac repressor; lacI; The lac repressor binds to the lac operator to inhibit transcription in E. coli. This inhibition can be relieved by adding lactose or isopropyl-β-D-thiogalactopyranoside (IPTG).
   5834..5855    +  protein_bind   CAP binding site: CAP binding activates transcription in the presence of cAMP. E. coli catabolite activator protein
   5870..5900    +  promoter       lac promoter: promoter for the E. coli lac operon
   5908..5924    +  protein_bind   lac operator: The lac repressor binds to the lac operator to inhibit transcription in E. coli. This inhibition can be relieved by adding lactose or isopropyl-β-D-thiogalactopyranoside (IPTG). lac repressor encoded by lacI
   5944..6117    +  CDS            lacZα: LacZα fragment of β-galactosidase; lacZ fragment
   6381..6497    -  CDS            yciV (fragment): RNAAM_ECOLI - Also known as trpH From Escherichia coli (strain K12).
