[The description below was written by a language model from this plasmid's Addgene catalogue record and pLannotate feature annotations shown in this document.]
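Description:
pGEX-2TK-PTB is a bacterial expression plasmid built on the commercial pGEX-2TK backbone. It produces human polypyrimidine tract-binding protein (PTB, gene PTBP1, also known as hnRNP I) as an N-terminal glutathione S-transferase fusion in E. coli. The sequenced construct is about 6.6 kb, consistent with a roughly 1.6 kb insert in a roughly 5 kb vector. It replicates from a ColE1/pMB1-type origin, is listed as high copy, and is selected with ampicillin through the β-lactamase gene and its own promoter.

Expression is driven by the tac promoter, a strong trp/lac hybrid, followed by a lac operator. The plasmid also carries lacI under its own promoter, so the repressor is supplied in cis and transcription stays low until it is induced with IPTG. Downstream lies the Schistosoma japonicum GST coding sequence, a short linker region that the feature table does not annotate, and then the full PTBP1 open reading frame. The insert was cloned into a single EcoRI site that is retained on both sides. Other annotated elements are remnants typical of the pGEX backbone, including rop and bom fragments, a lac promoter/lacZα segment and a small yciV fragment, and they have no stated function here.

The depositor notes that the repository sequencing result shows two amino-acid differences in the insert, F29L and H62L. The GST tag allows affinity purification of the fusion on glutathione resin. The associated work concerns a protein that binds the polypyrimidine tract of introns, so the plasmid is suited to making recombinant PTB for RNA-binding and pre-mRNA splicing studies.
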