Addgene plasmid #21929: pGEX-2TK-PTB
Depositing lab: Phil Sharp. Depositing organization: Massachusetts Institute of Technology. Publication: Identification and purification of a 62,000-dalton protein that binds specifically to the polypyrimidine tract of introns. Garcia-Blanco MA, Jamison SF, Sharp PA. Genes Dev. 1989 Dec . 3(12A):1874-86. 10.1101/gad.3.12a.1874 PubMed 2533575.
Backbone
  Vector backbone: pGEX-2TK
  Backbone manufacturer: Amersham
  Backbone size w/o insert (bp): 5000
  Vector type: Bacterial Expression
Growth in bacteria
  Bacterial resistance: Ampicillin, 100 μg/mL
  Growth temperature: 37°C
  Growth strain: DH5alpha
  Copy number: High Copy
Gene/Insert
  Gene/Insert name: PTB (alt name: PTBP1)
  Species: H. sapiens (human)
  Insert size (bp): 1600
  Entrez Gene: PTBP1 (a.k.a. HNRNP-I, HNRNPI, HNRPI, PTB, PTB-1, PTB-T, PTB2, PTB3, PTB4, pPTB)
  Tag / fusion protein: GST (N terminal on backbone)
  Cloning method: Restriction Enzyme; 5′ cloning site EcoRI (not destroyed); 3′ cloning site EcoRI (not destroyed)
  Sequencing primers: 5′ pGEX-5; 3′ pGEX-3
Terms and licenses: Academic/Nonprofit Terms; Industry Terms: Not Available to Industry
Depositor comments: F29L and H62L in Addgene seq result
How to cite: pGEX-2TK-PTB was a gift from Phil Sharp (Addgene plasmid # 21929 ; http://n2t.net/addgene:21929 ; RRID:Addgene_21929)
