>Addgene plasmid #21929 | pGEX-2TK-PTB | addgene partial sequence | sequence record 27716 | 21929 with pGEX-5
AATCGGATCTGGTTCGCGTGGATCTCGTCGTGCATCTGTTGGATCCCCGGGAATTCATATGGACGGCATT
GTCCCAGATATAGCCGTTGGTACAAAGCGGGGATCTGACGAGCTTTTCTCTACTTGTGTCACTAACGGAC
CGTTAATCATGAGCAGCAACTCGGCTTCTGCAGCAAACGGAAATGACAGCAAGAAGTTCAAAGGTGACAG
CCGAAGTGCAGGCGTCCCCTCTAGAGTGATCCTCATCCGGAAGCTCCCCATCGACGTCACGGAGGGGGAA
GTCATCTCCCTGGGGCTGCCCTTTGGGAAGGTCACCAACCTCCTGATGCTGAAGGGGAAAAACCAGGCCT
TCATCGAGATGAACACGGAGGAGGCTGCCAACACCATGGTGAACTACTACACCTCGGTGACCCCTGTGCT
GCGCGGCCAGCCCATCTACATCCAGTTCTCCAACCACAAGGAGCTGAAGACCGACAGCTCTCCCAACCAG
GCGCGGGCCCAGGCGGCCCTGCAGGCGGTGAACTCGGTCCAGTCGGGGAACCTGGCCTTGGCTGCCTCGG
CGGCGGCCGTGGACGCAGGGATGGCGATGGCCGGGCAGAGCCCCGTGCTCAGGATCATCGTGGAGAACCT
CTTCTA
